>Addgene plasmid #112096 | pCMV_BE4max_3xHA | addgene full sequence | sequence record 212175 | Addgene NGS Result
ATATGCCAAGTACGCCCCCTATTGACGTCAATGACGGTAAATGGCCCGCCTGGCATTATGCCCAGTACAT
GACCTTATGGGACTTTCCTACTTGGCAGTACATCTACGTATTAGTCATCGCTATTACCATGGTGATGCGG
TTTTGGCAGTACATCAATGGGCGTGGATAGCGGTTTGACTCACGGGGATTTCCAAGTCTCCACCCCATTG
ACGTCAATGGGAGTTTGTTTTGGCACCAAAATCAACGGGACTTTCCAAAATGTCGTAACAACTCCGCCCC
ATTGACGCAAATGGGCGGTAGGCGTGTACGGTGGGAGGTCTATATAAGCAGAGCTGGTTTAGTGAACCGT
CAGATCCGCTAGAGATCCGCGGCCGCTAATACGACTCACTATAGGGAGAGCCGCCACCATGAAACGGACA
GCCGACGGAAGCGAGTTCGAGTCACCAAAGAAGAAGCGGAAAGTCTCCTCAGAGACTGGGCCTGTCGCCG
TCGATCCAACCCTGCGCCGCCGGATTGAACCTCACGAGTTTGAAGTGTTCTTTGACCCCCGGGAGCTGAG
AAAGGAGACATGCCTGCTGTACGAGATCAACTGGGGAGGCAGGCACTCCATCTGGAGGCACACCTCTCAG
AACACAAATAAGCACGTGGAGGTGAACTTCATCGAGAAGTTTACCACAGAGCGGTACTTCTGCCCCAATA
CCAGATGTAGCATCACATGGTTTCTGAGCTGGTCCCCTTGCGGAGAGTGTAGCAGGGCCATCACCGAGTT
CCTGTCCAGATATCCACACGTGACACTGTTTATCTACATCGCCAGGCTGTATCACCACGCAGACCCAAGG
AATAGGCAGGGCCTGCGCGATCTGATCAGCTCCGGCGTGACCATCCAGATCATGACAGAGCAGGAGTCCG
GCTACTGCTGGCGGAACTTCGTGAATTATTCTCCTAGCAACGAGGCCCACTGGCCTAGGTACCCACACCT
GTGGGTGCGCCTGTACGTGCTGGAGCTGTATTGCATCATCCTGGGCCTGCCCCCTTGTCTGAATATCCTG
CGGAGAAAGCAGCCCCAGCTGACCTTCTTTACAATCGCCCTGCAGTCTTGTCACTATCAGAGGCTGCCAC
CCCACATCCTGTGGGCCACAGGCCTGAAGTCTGGAGGATCTAGCGGAGGATCCTCTGGCAGCGAGACACC
AGGAACAAGCGAGTCAGCAACACCAGAGAGCAGTGGCGGCAGCAGCGGCGGCAGCGACAAGAAGTACAGC
ATCGGCCTGGCCATCGGCACCAACTCTGTGGGCTGGGCCGTGATCACCGACGAGTACAAGGTGCCCAGCA
AGAAATTCAAGGTGCTGGGCAACACCGACCGGCACAGCATCAAGAAGAACCTGATCGGAGCCCTGCTGTT
CGACAGCGGCGAAACAGCCGAGGCCACCCGGCTGAAGAGAACCGCCAGAAGAAGATACACCAGACGGAAG
AACCGGATCTGCTATCTGCAAGAGATCTTCAGCAACGAGATGGCCAAGGTGGACGACAGCTTCTTCCACA
GACTGGAAGAGTCCTTCCTGGTGGAAGAGGATAAGAAGCACGAGCGGCACCCCATCTTCGGCAACATCGT
GGACGAGGTGGCCTACCACGAGAAGTACCCCACCATCTACCACCTGAGAAAGAAACTGGTGGACAGCACC
GACAAGGCCGACCTGCGGCTGATCTATCTGGCCCTGGCCCACATGATCAAGTTCCGGGGCCACTTCCTGA
TCGAGGGCGACCTGAACCCCGACAACAGCGACGTGGACAAGCTGTTCATCCAGCTGGTGCAGACCTACAA
CCAGCTGTTCGAGGAAAACCCCATCAACGCCAGCGGCGTGGACGCCAAGGCCATCCTGTCTGCCAGACTG
AGCAAGAGCAGACGGCTGGAAAATCTGATCGCCCAGCTGCCCGGCGAGAAGAAGAATGGCCTGTTCGGAA
ACCTGATTGCCCTGAGCCTGGGCCTGACCCCCAACTTCAAGAGCAACTTCGACCTGGCCGAGGATGCCAA
ACTGCAGCTGAGCAAGGACACCTACGACGACGACCTGGACAACCTGCTGGCCCAGATCGGCGACCAGTAC
GCCGACCTGTTTCTGGCCGCCAAGAACCTGTCCGACGCCATCCTGCTGAGCGACATCCTGAGAGTGAACA
CCGAGATCACCAAGGCCCCCCTGAGCGCCTCTATGATCAAGAGATACGACGAGCACCACCAGGACCTGAC
CCTGCTGAAAGCTCTCGTGCGGCAGCAGCTGCCTGAGAAGTACAAAGAGATTTTCTTCGACCAGAGCAAG
AACGGCTACGCCGGCTACATTGACGGCGGAGCCAGCCAGGAAGAGTTCTACAAGTTCATCAAGCCCATCC
TGGAAAAGATGGACGGCACCGAGGAACTGCTCGTGAAGCTGAACAGAGAGGACCTGCTGCGGAAGCAGCG
GACCTTCGACAACGGCAGCATCCCCCACCAGATCCACCTGGGAGAGCTGCACGCCATTCTGCGGCGGCAG
GAAGATTTTTACCCATTCCTGAAGGACAACCGGGAAAAGATCGAGAAGATCCTGACCTTCCGCATCCCCT
ACTACGTGGGCCCTCTGGCCAGGGGAAACAGCAGATTCGCCTGGATGACCAGAAAGAGCGAGGAAACCAT
CACCCCCTGGAACTTCGAGGAAGTGGTGGACAAGGGCGCTTCCGCCCAGAGCTTCATCGAGCGGATGACC
AACTTCGATAAGAACCTGCCCAACGAGAAGGTGCTGCCCAAGCACAGCCTGCTGTACGAGTACTTCACCG
TGTATAACGAGCTGACCAAAGTGAAATACGTGACCGAGGGAATGAGAAAGCCCGCCTTCCTGAGCGGCGA
GCAGAAAAAGGCCATCGTGGACCTGCTGTTCAAGACCAACCGGAAAGTGACCGTGAAGCAGCTGAAAGAG
GACTACTTCAAGAAAATCGAGTGCTTCGACTCCGTGGAAATCTCCGGCGTGGAAGATCGGTTCAACGCCT
CCCTGGGCACATACCACGATCTGCTGAAAATTATCAAGGACAAGGACTTCCTGGACAATGAGGAAAACGA
GGACATTCTGGAAGATATCGTGCTGACCCTGACACTGTTTGAGGACAGAGAGATGATCGAGGAACGGCTG
AAAACCTATGCCCACCTGTTCGACGACAAAGTGATGAAGCAGCTGAAGCGGCGGAGATACACCGGCTGGG
GCAGGCTGAGCCGGAAGCTGATCAACGGCATCCGGGACAAGCAGTCCGGCAAGACAATCCTGGATTTCCT
GAAGTCCGACGGCTTCGCCAACAGAAACTTCATGCAGCTGATCCACGACGACAGCCTGACCTTTAAAGAG
GACATCCAGAAAGCCCAGGTGTCCGGCCAGGGCGATAGCCTGCACGAGCACATTGCCAATCTGGCCGGCA
GCCCCGCCATTAAGAAGGGCATCCTGCAGACAGTGAAGGTGGTGGACGAGCTCGTGAAAGTGATGGGCCG
GCACAAGCCCGAGAACATCGTGATCGAAATGGCCAGAGAGAACCAGACCACCCAGAAGGGACAGAAGAAC
AGCCGCGAGAGAATGAAGCGGATCGAAGAGGGCATCAAAGAGCTGGGCAGCCAGATCCTGAAAGAACACC
CCGTGGAAAACACCCAGCTGCAGAACGAGAAGCTGTACCTGTACTACCTGCAGAATGGGCGGGATATGTA
CGTGGACCAGGAACTGGACATCAACCGGCTGTCCGACTACGATGTGGACCATATCGTGCCTCAGAGCTTT
CTGAAGGACGACTCCATCGACAACAAGGTGCTGACCAGAAGCGACAAGAACCGGGGCAAGAGCGACAACG
TGCCCTCCGAAGAGGTCGTGAAGAAGATGAAGAACTACTGGCGGCAGCTGCTGAACGCCAAGCTGATTAC
CCAGAGAAAGTTCGACAATCTGACCAAGGCCGAGAGAGGCGGCCTGAGCGAACTGGATAAGGCCGGCTTC
ATCAAGAGACAGCTGGTGGAAACCCGGCAGATCACAAAGCACGTGGCACAGATCCTGGACTCCCGGATGA
ACACTAAGTACGACGAGAATGACAAGCTGATCCGGGAAGTGAAAGTGATCACCCTGAAGTCCAAGCTGGT
GTCCGATTTCCGGAAGGATTTCCAGTTTTACAAAGTGCGCGAGATCAACAACTACCACCACGCCCACGAC
GCCTACCTGAACGCCGTCGTGGGAACCGCCCTGATCAAAAAGTACCCTAAGCTGGAAAGCGAGTTCGTGT
ACGGCGACTACAAGGTGTACGACGTGCGGAAGATGATCGCCAAGAGCGAGCAGGAAATCGGCAAGGCTAC
CGCCAAGTACTTCTTCTACAGCAACATCATGAACTTTTTCAAGACCGAGATTACCCTGGCCAACGGCGAG
ATCCGGAAGCGGCCTCTGATCGAGACAAACGGCGAAACCGGGGAGATCGTGTGGGATAAGGGCCGGGATT
TTGCCACCGTGCGGAAAGTGCTGAGCATGCCCCAAGTGAATATCGTGAAAAAGACCGAGGTGCAGACAGG
CGGCTTCAGCAAAGAGTCTATCCTGCCCAAGAGGAACAGCGATAAGCTGATCGCCAGAAAGAAGGACTGG
GACCCTAAGAAGTACGGCGGCTTCGACAGCCCCACCGTGGCCTATTCTGTGCTGGTGGTGGCCAAAGTGG
AAAAGGGCAAGTCCAAGAAACTGAAGAGTGTGAAAGAGCTGCTGGGGATCACCATCATGGAAAGAAGCAG
CTTCGAGAAGAATCCCATCGACTTTCTGGAAGCCAAGGGCTACAAAGAAGTGAAAAAGGACCTGATCATC
AAGCTGCCTAAGTACTCCCTGTTCGAGCTGGAAAACGGCCGGAAGAGAATGCTGGCCTCTGCCGGCGAAC
TGCAGAAGGGAAACGAACTGGCCCTGCCCTCCAAATATGTGAACTTCCTGTACCTGGCCAGCCACTATGA
GAAGCTGAAGGGCTCCCCCGAGGATAATGAGCAGAAACAGCTGTTTGTGGAACAGCACAAGCACTACCTG
GACGAGATCATCGAGCAGATCAGCGAGTTCTCCAAGAGAGTGATCCTGGCCGACGCTAATCTGGACAAAG
TGCTGTCCGCCTACAACAAGCACCGGGATAAGCCCATCAGAGAGCAGGCCGAGAATATCATCCACCTGTT
TACCCTGACCAATCTGGGAGCCCCTGCCGCCTTCAAGTACTTTGACACCACCATCGACCGGAAGAGGTAC
ACCAGCACCAAAGAGGTGCTGGACGCCACCCTGATCCACCAGAGCATCACCGGCCTGTACGAGACACGGA
TCGACCTGTCTCAGCTGGGAGGTGACAGCGGCGGGAGCGGCGGGAGCGGGGGGAGCACTAATCTGAGCGA
CATCATTGAGAAGGAGACTGGGAAACAGCTGGTCATTCAGGAGTCCATCCTGATGCTGCCTGAGGAGGTG
GAGGAAGTGATCGGCAACAAGCCAGAGTCTGACATCCTGGTGCACACCGCCTACGACGAGTCCACAGATG
AGAATGTGATGCTGCTGACCTCTGACGCCCCCGAGTATAAGCCTTGGGCCCTGGTCATCCAGGATTCTAA
CGGCGAGAATAAGATCAAGATGCTGAGCGGAGGATCCGGAGGATCTGGAGGCAGCACCAACCTGTCTGAC
ATCATCGAGAAGGAGACAGGCAAGCAGCTGGTCATCCAGGAGAGCATCCTGATGCTGCCCGAAGAAGTCG
AAGAAGTGATCGGAAACAAGCCTGAGAGCGATATCCTGGTCCATACCGCCTACGACGAGAGTACCGACGA
AAATGTGATGCTGCTGACATCCGACGCCCCAGAGTATAAGCCCTGGGCTCTGGTCATCCAGGATTCCAAC
GGAGAGAACAAAATCAAAATGCTGTCTGGCGGCTCAAAAAGAACCGCCGACGGCAGCGAATTCGAGCCCA
AGAAGAAGAGGAAAGTCGGATCCTACCCATACGATGTTCCAGATTACGCTTATCCCTACGACGTGCCTGA
TTATGCATACCCATATGATGTCCCCGACTATGCCTAACCGGTCATCATCACCATCACCATTGAGTTTAAA
CCCGCTGATCAGCCTCGACTGTGCCTTCTAGTTGCCAGCCATCTGTTGTTTGCCCCTCCCCCGTGCCTTC
CTTGACCCTGGAAGGTGCCACTCCCACTGTCCTTTCCTAATAAAATGAGGAAATTGCATCGCATTGTCTG
AGTAGGTGTCATTCTATTCTGGGGGGTGGGGTGGGGCAGGACAGCAAGGGGGAGGATTGGGAAGACAATA
GCAGGCATGCTGGGGATGCGGTGGGCTCTATGGCTTCTGAGGCGGAAAGAACCAGCTGGGGCTCGATACC
GTCGACCTCTAGCTAGAGCTTGGCGTAATCATGGTCATAGCTGTTTCCTGTGTGAAATTGTTATCCGCTC
ACAATTCCACACAACATACGAGCCGGAAGCATAAAGTGTAAAGCCTAGGGTGCCTAATGAGTGAGCTAAC
TCACATTAATTGCGTTGCGCTCACTGCCCGCTTTCCAGTCGGGAAACCTGTCGTGCCAGCTGCATTAATG
AATCGGCCAACGCGCGGGGAGAGGCGGTTTGCGTATTGGGCGCTCTTCCGCTTCCTCGCTCACTGACTCG
CTGCGCTCGGTCGTTCGGCTGCGGCGAGCGGTATCAGCTCACTCAAAGGCGGTAATACGGTTATCCACAG
AATCAGGGGATAACGCAGGAAAGAACATGTGAGCAAAAGGCCAGCAAAAGGCCAGGAACCGTAAAAAGGC
CGCGTTGCTGGCGTTTTTCCATAGGCTCCGCCCCCCTGACGAGCATCACAAAAATCGACGCTCAAGTCAG
AGGTGGCGAAACCCGACAGGACTATAAAGATACCAGGCGTTTCCCCCTGGAAGCTCCCTCGTGCGCTCTC
CTGTTCCGACCCTGCCGCTTACCGGATACCTGTCCGCCTTTCTCCCTTCGGGAAGCGTGGCGCTTTCTCA
TAGCTCACGCTGTAGGTATCTCAGTTCGGTGTAGGTCGTTCGCTCCAAGCTGGGCTGTGTGCACGAACCC
CCCGTTCAGCCCGACCGCTGCGCCTTATCCGGTAACTATCGTCTTGAGTCCAACCCGGTAAGACACGACT
TATCGCCACTGGCAGCAGCCACTGGTAACAGGATTAGCAGAGCGAGGTATGTAGGCGGTGCTACAGAGTT
CTTGAAGTGGTGGCCTAACTACGGCTACACTAGAAGAACAGTATTTGGTATCTGCGCTCTGCTGAAGCCA
GTTACCTTCGGAAAAAGAGTTGGTAGCTCTTGATCCGGCAAACAAACCACCGCTGGTAGCGGTGGTTTTT
TTGTTTGCAAGCAGCAGATTACGCGCAGAAAAAAAGGATCTCAAGAAGATCCTTTGATCTTTTCTACGGG
GTCTGACACTCAGTGGAACGAAAACTCACGTTAAGGGATTTTGGTCATGAGATTATCAAAAAGGATCTTC
ACCTAGATCCTTTTAAATTAAAAATGAAGTTTTAAATCAATCTAAAGTATATATGAGTAAACTTGGTCTG
ACAGTTACCAATGCTTAATCAGTGAGGCACCTATCTCAGCGATCTGTCTATTTCGTTCATCCATAGTTGC
CTGACTCCCCGTCGTGTAGATAACTACGATACGGGAGGGCTTACCATCTGGCCCCAGTGCTGCAATGATA
CCGCGAGACCCACGCTCACCGGCTCCAGATTTATCAGCAATAAACCAGCCAGCCGGAAGGGCCGAGCGCA
GAAGTGGTCCTGCAACTTTATCCGCCTCCATCCAGTCTATTAATTGTTGCCGGGAAGCTAGAGTAAGTAG
TTCGCCAGTTAATAGTTTGCGCAACGTTGTTGCCATTGCTACAGGCATCGTGGTGTCACGCTCGTCGTTT
GGTATGGCTTCATTCAGCTCCGGTTCCCAACGATCAAGGCGAGTTACATGATCCCCCATGTTGTGCAAAA
AAGCGGTTAGCTCCTTCGGTCCTCCGATCGTTGTCAGAAGTAAGTTGGCCGCAGTGTTATCACTCATGGT
TATGGCAGCACTGCATAATTCTCTTACTGTCATGCCATCCGTAAGATGCTTTTCTGTGACTGGTGAGTAC
TCAACCAAGTCATTCTGAGAATAGTGTATGCGGCGACCGAGTTGCTCTTGCCCGGCGTCAATACGGGATA
ATACCGCGCCACATAGCAGAACTTTAAAAGTGCTCATCATTGGAAAACGTTCTTCGGGGCGAAAACTCTC
AAGGATCTTACCGCTGTTGAGATCCAGTTCGATGTAACCCACTCGTGCACCCAACTGATCTTCAGCATCT
TTTACTTTCACCAGCGTTTCTGGGTGAGCAAAAACAGGAAGGCAAAATGCCGCAAAAAAGGGAATAAGGG
CGACACGGAAATGTTGAATACTCATACTCTTCCTTTTTCAATATTATTGAAGCATTTATCAGGGTTATTG
TCTCATGAGCGGATACATATTTGAATGTATTTAGAAAAATAAACAAATAGGGGTTCCGCGCACATTTCCC
CGAAAAGTGCCACCTGACGTCGACGGATCGGGAGATCGATCTCCCGATCCCCTAGGGTCGACTCTCAGTA
CAATCTGCTCTGATGCCGCATAGTTAAGCCAGTATCTGCTCCCTGCTTGTGTGTTGGAGGTCGCTGAGTA
GTGCGCGAGCAAAATTTAAGCTACAACAAGGCAAGGCTTGACCGACAATTGCATGAAGAATCTGCTTAGG
GTTAGGCGTTTTGCGCTGCTTCGCGATGTACGGGCCAGATATACGCGTTGACATTGATTATTGACTAGTT
ATTAATAGTAATCAATTACGGGGTCATTAGTTCATAGCCCATATATGGAGTTCCGCGTTACATAACTTAC
GGTAAATGGCCCGCCTGGCTGACCGCCCAACGACCCCCGCCCATTGACGTCAATAATGACGTATGTTCCC
ATAGTAACGCCAATAGGGACTTTCCATTGACGTCAATGGGTGGAGTATTTACGGTAAACTGCCCACTTGG
CAGTACATCAAGTGTATC
Features (pLannotate 1.2.2; 19 found; start..end, strand, type, name):
    132..335     +  promoter       CMV promoter: human cytomegalovirus (CMV) immediate early promoter
    377..395     +  promoter       T7 promoter: promoter for bacteriophage T7 RNA polymerase
    466..1149    +  CDS            Apobec1: ABEC1_RAT - Experimental evidence at protein level: Swiss-Prot protein existence level 1. Catalytic component of the apolipoprotein B mRNA editing enzyme complex which is responsible for the postranscriptional editing of a CAA codon for Gln to a UAA codon for stop in the APOB mRNA. May also play a role in the epigenetic regulation of gene expression by participating in DNA demethylation. From Rattus norvegicus (Rat).
   1246..2847    +  CDS            dCas9(N): N-terminal portion of catalytically inactive Streptococcus pyogenes dCas9 carrying the D10A mutation (Zetsche et al., 2015)
   2848..5342    +  CDS            Cas9(C) (fragment): C-terminal portion of Streptococcus pyogenes Cas9 (Zetsche et al., 2015)
   5656..5904    +  CDS            UGI: UNGI_BPPB2 - Experimental evidence at protein level: Swiss-Prot protein existence level 1. This protein binds specifically and reversibly to the host uracil-DNA glycosylase, preventing removal of uracil residues from PBS2 DNA by the host uracil-excision repair system. From Bacillus phage PBS2 (Bacteriophage PBS2).
   5974..6054    +  CDS            3xHA: three tandem HA epitope tags
   6109..6333    +  polyA_signal   bGH poly(A) signal: bovine growth hormone polyadenylation signal
   6337..6358    +  promoter       SV40 promoter (fragment): SV40 enhancer and early promoter
   6363..6379    +  misc_feature   MCS (fragment): pBluescript multiple cloning site
   6428..6444    -  protein_bind   lac operator: The lac repressor binds to the lac operator to inhibit transcription in E. coli. This inhibition can be relieved by adding lactose or isopropyl-β-D-thiogalactopyranoside (IPTG). lac repressor encoded by lacI
   6452..6482    -  promoter       lac promoter: promoter for the E. coli lac operon
   6497..6518    -  protein_bind   CAP binding site: CAP binding activates transcription in the presence of cAMP. E. coli catabolite activator protein
   6531..6623    -  CDS            lacI (fragment): lac repressor; lacI; The lac repressor binds to the lac operator to inhibit transcription in E. coli. This inhibition can be relieved by adding lactose or isopropyl-β-D-thiogalactopyranoside (IPTG).
   6806..7394    -  rep_origin     ori: high-copy-number ColE1/pMB1/pBR322/pUC origin of replication
   7565..8425    -  CDS            AmpR: β-lactamase; bla; confers resistance to ampicillin, carbenicillin, and related antibiotics
   8426..8530    -  promoter       AmpR promoter: bla
   8601..8645    -  misc_feature   bom (fragment): basis of mobility region from pBR322
   8800..131     +  enhancer       CMV enhancer (across the origin): human cytomegalovirus immediate early enhancer
