[The description below was written by a language model from this plasmid's Addgene catalogue record and pLannotate feature annotations shown in this document.]
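Description:
pCMV_BE4max_3xHA is a mammalian expression plasmid of about 9 kb, built on a pCMV backbone, that encodes an epitope-tagged version of the BE4max cytosine base editor for C:G-to-T:A editing. It is propagated in E. coli from a high-copy ColE1/pUC-type origin and selected with ampicillin through the AmpR β-lactamase gene and its own promoter. The remaining bacterial elements in the annotation (lac promoter and operator, CAP binding site, and fragments of lacI, bom, an SV40 promoter and a cloning site) are backbone remnants with no evident role in the payload. No mammalian selection marker is annotated.

The roughly 5.6 kb insert is a single open reading frame driven by the CMV immediate-early enhancer and promoter and terminated by the bovine growth hormone polyadenylation signal. A T7 promoter lies just upstream of the coding sequence and serves as a sequencing primer site. The fusion begins with the rat APOBEC1 cytidine deaminase. This is followed by Streptococcus pyogenes Cas9 carrying the D10A mutation, annotated as two contiguous segments, then the uracil DNA glycosylase inhibitor (UGI) from phage PBS2, and a C-terminal 3xHA tag. The table annotates one UGI copy, with an unannotated gap between Cas9 and that copy. Linkers and any nuclear localization signals are not annotated.

When directed by a guide RNA, which is not encoded here and must be supplied separately, the Cas9 domain positions the deaminase to convert cytosine to uracil in the target DNA. UGI blocks uracil excision so the edit is retained as a T:A pair. The HA tag allows the editor protein to be detected, for example to compare expression levels in transfected cells.
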