Addgene plasmid #112096: pCMV_BE4max_3xHA
Purpose: C:G-to-T:A base editing
Depositing lab: David Liu. Publication: Improving cytidine and adenine base editors by expression optimization and ancestral reconstruction. Koblan LW, Doman JL, Wilson C, Levy JM, Tay T, Newby GA, Maianti JP, Raguram A, Liu DR. Nat Biotechnol. 2018 May 29. pii: nbt.4172. doi: 10.1038/nbt.4172. PubMed 29813047.
Backbone
  Vector backbone: pCMV
  Vector type: Mammalian Expression, CRISPR
Growth in bacteria
  Bacterial resistance: Ampicillin, 100 μg/mL
  Growth temperature: 37°C
  Growth strain: NEB Stable
  Copy number: High Copy
Gene/Insert
  Gene/Insert name: BE4max_3xHA
  Species: H. sapiens (human)
  Insert size (bp): 5649
  Promoter: CMV
  Tag / fusion protein: 3xHA (C terminal on insert)
  Cloning method: Unknown
  Sequencing primers: 5′ T7 Forward; 3′ BGH-Reverse
Terms and licenses: Academic/Nonprofit Terms; Industry Terms: Not Available to Industry
How to cite: pCMV_BE4max_3xHA was a gift from David Liu (Addgene plasmid # 112096 ; http://n2t.net/addgene:112096 ; RRID:Addgene_112096)
